>Addgene plasmid #191646 | pXD71Cas10.6RT4-Pct5.1-crRNA(hcdR)-RT(ΔhcdR) | addgene full sequence | sequence record 375973 | Addgene NGS Result
GAGACAAGGAGATTATAGCATGGCGGCAAACGCTGGCGAGACGAAGGTGAAGCTCTGGGAGGGCATCTGC
TACCCAGAGAACATGCGCGATGACTGGCAGGACGAGATAGACGACATTCTTCAAGTGCCTTTCGCTTATG
CGGTTCACGACATAGACCATGACCAGAAGAGCAAGCAGCGCAAGACGCATGCGCACGTCATTGTTGTCTG
GGGCGGCAACACGACACGCAAGGCAATCATCAACGTCTTGAACCGATTGAGCGCGGACGGCAAGAAGTGC
TGTTCGTCAGCCGAGCCAATCAACAACATCAGGCATGCGTATGACTATCTGATTCACGACACGGCTTCCT
GTCGCAAGAAGGGCAAGGAGCTGTATCCGGTCGAAGCACGCATCGAGGGAAACAACTTCGACATTGGTCA
GCTCGAACAGCTCTCGACTAAGGACAAGCAGGACATGCTCTTCGAGTTGGTCGGCTTCATCATGTGCGAG
AGGTTCGAGACCATCAACGATTTCACGGCTGCGGCGCTGAGGGAGTTTCCCGAGCAGTACCGCGAAATCA
TCGTGGGGTACAACTCGATTCTCGAGCGCTATTGTCGCGGGAACTATCTGAACGCCGAACGTAAGCGCAA
GTGCGTGGAACAGTCAGGTGCCAAAGAGTAGTCGGGTCAATGCAGCAATGCGTGACTACGGGGCGGCGTG
GTCTGCGCTCGCGCAGATCTAAGCCGACTCGTTCACGGATTGCGGAATTGACGCGACGGCCAACCGAATA
GACCAGACTTGATTAAGGGTCGATGGACGCTCTGCTCCATCGACCCTTTCCTTGCCCGTGTCTCGACTGG
ATGAGACCTGCAGAATCGGGCGGCTCATTATTTTTCGCTAACTACGTCCGAAAAATAATGTGTCCGAAAA
ATAATGTGACAAATGACAAATGACAAATGACCACAGGGGGGCCACTACGACGGCCCCCCTAATAGTGCCG
TGTGCCGTGTGCCGAACCGCAGGTAGATTGAGGGGTGGTTCGGAGGGGCGAAGTCCCTCCGTTCGGCGCT
CGCGCCGATGGCCCGAGGGCCGTGAGCGAAGCCGCGAACGGGCAAGGGCTGGGGGGTCTCGGGGGGAACG
CCCGAGCGGGTGCAGGGCTGGCCCTGCCACGTCCTTAGCGTAGCTAAGGTCTAACGTGCTAGACTTTAGT
CGATTAAGTCTGTACGGTTCGGAGGTTTCCATGGCTCACATCGCGAAATACAAGGCTCCATCGGTCGGGC
ACATGCTTGCCCACTACCGCCGCGACCGCAGCAGCCTGGAGCGCGACAACATCGACCCCGAGCGCATCAA
GAACGACTTGGTGGTCGGCCACTACACGAACAAGGACGGCAAGCTCGTTGTGGGGCGCGTGGAGCCGCGC
GATGGCGAGCCGAACTGGGGCACGGTGGAGAGCCGCATCGAGCGCGTGAACGAGGCCCAGAAGGCCGCAG
GGAAGCGTGCCACGCGCAAGGATGCGGTCGTTATGGCTGACGTTGTTGTGACGCTTCCCGACAATGTGCG
CAAGGGCGATGAGGACAGGTTCTTCCGTCTCACGTACTGGTACCTGTCGAAGAAGTTCGGCATCGAGAAC
ATGATGGGCGGGTACGTCCACAAGGACGAGGTGTTGAAGGATGGCACGCCCGCCCGCGACCACATGCACG
TGCCGTTCACGCCCATCCTAGATGGACGGTTCAACTACAAGCAGATGTGCCCCCGCAGCTTCTACCGGAG
CATGCACAAGGAGCTTGGGGATTACCTAGAGGGGCGCATGGGCTACCGCCCTGCAATCGAGCTTGACGAG
GAGACGCGGGCGCAGCGTGTATACACGGACAAGTCCGTGGATATCGACAAGGTACGCTGTGCGGTCGATA
AGGCCGTGGTTGAACCTGCGAAGGACGAAGCGGCGCGAATCGTCGCGGCGGCTAGGGAAGAAGCCGCCGC
TTTACTGAATGATGCCGAAACGCGTAAGGCAGAGCTTGTTACCGAGATTGCCGACAAGGAGGGTGACCTT
GCCGAGCTTGACAGCCAGCTCGAGGACGTGAAGCTCGATATCGAAGATGAGCAAGACCGATTGGAGTGTC
TTCGGCAACGAGCGGACGGAGTTGCGCGAGACATTGGAGAGCTTCAACCCATCGCTACCGAGGTTCGGGG
CTGGGAAGCTGCGGGAAAAGCTGAGCGCGGCGCAATCCTCGATAACATCGTTGTTAAGTGCGATGGACTC
GCGAGCCGCATCAGAGCAGGAGTTGCGGGAATGCGAATCAAAGTGGAAGAGCTTAGAAGTCGAATATCGC
GCCCGCTCGAATATCTGATGCGCAGGGAACAGCCAAGGCAACAGAGCCTTAATGACGTGCTGCGCGATGC
GCAGCGGGCGGCGGATGCGTGGAACCGCGACCACGCTGCACCGCAGAGGACGTATCGCGGGCGGGCTAGA
TGATGTGTTATAGTAGTACCTGTAATACACGACAAGGAGGTGCGACGCGAAAAAACCCCGCTGAAGCGGG
GTTTTTTGCGGAGCTTCGCTTCCACGATGCGCATGATTCGGAGGCCCCGGCGATCGCCGGGGCCTCCGTG
CGTTGTGTGTCGATTTGGGATGCAGCCAGATGGGCTTCCTCGGCGCGAACCGGCCGAGATTTCCGAATGC
AGACGGTCTCGCTTGGACGATGCGCTTTCGAATAATCCCGGCGGAGCGGGCATTCCAGTCTTCTTATCAA
TATATCTATAGAATGGGCAAAGCATAAAAACTTGCATGGACTAATGCTTGAAACCCAGGACAATAACCTT
ATAGCTTGTAAATTCTATCATAATTGTGGTTTCAAAATCGGCTCCGTCGATACTATGTTATACGCCAACT
TTGAAAACAACTTTGAAAAAGCTGTTTTCTGGTATTTAAGGTTTTAGAATGCAAGGAACAGTGAATTGGA
GTTCGTCTTGTTATAATTAGCTTCTTGGGGTATCTTTAAATACTGTAGAAAAGAGGAAGGAAATAATAAA
TGGCTAAAATGAGAATATCACCGGAATTGAAAAAACTGATCGAAAAATACCGCTGCGTAAAAGATACGGA
AGGAATGTCTCCTGCTAAGGTATATAAGCTGGTGGGAGAAAATGAAAACCTATATTTAAAAATGACGGAC
AGCCGGTATAAAGGGACCACCTATGATGTGGAACGGGAAAAGGACATGATGCTATGGCTGGAAGGAAAGC
TGCCTGTTCCAAAGGTCCTGCACTTTGAACGGCATGATGGCTGGAGCAATCTGCTCATGAGTGAGGCCGA
TGGCGTCCTTTGCTCGGAAGAGTATGAAGATGAACAAAGCCCTGAAAAGATTATCGAGCTGTATGCGGAG
TGCATCAGGCTCTTTCACTCCATCGACATATCGGATTGTCCCTATACGAATAGCTTAGACAGCCGCTTAG
CCGAATTGGATTACTTACTGAATAACGATCTGGCCGATGTGGATTGCGAAAACTGGGAAGAAGACACTCC
ATTTAAAGATCCGCGCGAGCTGTATGATTTTTTAAAGACGGAAAAGCCCGAAGAGGAACTTGTCTTTTCC
CACGGCGACCTGGGAGACAGCAACATCTTTGTGAAAGATGGCAAAGTAAGTGGCTTTATTGATCTTGGGA
GAAGCGGCAGGGCGGACAAGTGGTATGACATTGCCTTCTGCGTCCGGTCGATCAGGGAGGATATCGGGGA
AGAACAGTATGTCGAGCTATTTTTTGACTTACTGGGGATCAAGCCTGATTGGGAGAAAATAAAATATTAT
ATTTTACTGGATGAATTGTTTTAGATCGTTAAGGGATCAACTTTGGGAGAGAGTTCAAAATTGATCCTTT
TTTTATAACAGGAATTAAATAATAAAAAAGCCGGATTAATAATCTGGCTTTTTATATTCTCTCTCTAGTA
TATAAACGCAGAAAGGCCCACCCGAAGGTGAGCCAGTGTGAGTCGACTAGTATTTCAACCCGCACTCCCC
ATGCGGGGAGTGACGGGCCACGATGGTCACGAGGATGACTACGGAGGCATTTCAACCCGCACTCCCCATG
CGGGGAGTGACATTAGTTAATCATAATACAAACAGACCAGATTGTCTGTTTGTTGGCCGCAACACTCGTA
CAAACAGACCAGATTGTCTGTTTGTTACTACATTTATTGTACAACACGAGCCCATTTTTGTCAAATAAAA
TTTAAATTATATCAACGTTAATAAGACGTTGTCAATAAAATTATTTTGACAAAATAGAATAGTAATACAG
GATCCGAATCGTTTCAGTTGCCTAAATAATAAAAAAGCCGGATTAATAATCAAATAACCGTTCCTTCAAT
GTTTTTTTTAGAAAATTTAGTTATAATATTAGATATGATACTTTTAAATATCTAATTCAAGCTTCAAAAA
ACACCAACTTAGTTCGGTGGATAAACAAAGGAGTGGTTATTATTCAAATTGCAGATCAAGCTTTAGTAAA
AAAAATGGTGATCATGAGTCCAAAGAGAAGAACACAGGCAGAGCGCGCAATGGAGACCCAGGGCAAGTTG
ATTGCAGCGGCCCTGGGGGTTTTACGGGAAAAAGGTTACGCGGGATTCCGGATCGCAGATGTGCCCGGTG
CTGCTGGTGTCTCCAGAGGAGCGCAGAGCCATCATTTCCCGACAAAGCTTGAGCTTCTGCTTGCCACTTT
TGAATGGCTTTACGAACAGATCACCGAACGCAGTCGGGCTCGATTAGCGAAATTGAAGCCAGAGGATGAC
GTCATCCAGCAAATGCTGGACGACGCCGCCGAATTTTTCCTCGACGATGACTTCTCTATCAGCCTTGATT
TGATTGTGGCTGCCGACCGGGACCCAGCGTTACGCGAGGGTATTCAGCGCACGGTAGAGAGGAATCGGTT
TGTCGTCGAGGATATGTGGCTTGGTGTTCTGGTGAGCCGTGGTCTTTCGCGTGATGATGCAGAAGATATC
CTTTGGTTGATATTCAATTCGGTGCGTGGGCTTGCTGTTCGTAGCCTATGGCAGAAGGACAAAGAACGCT
TTGAGCGTGTCAGGAACTCGACACTCGAAATTGCGCGAGAGCGGTACGCGAAATTCAAGCGCTAGATCTA
GAAGCGGCCGCGAATTCAGAATAGTAATACAGGATCCGAATCGTTTCAGTTGCCGCCGGATTAATAATCA
AATAACCGTTCCTAAAAAATGCCCTCTTGGGTTATCAAGAGGGTCATTATATTTCGCAAAAAACCCCGCT
TCGGCGGGGTTTTTTCGCCTTGAAGACGAAAGGGCCTCGTGATACGCCTATTTTTATAGGTTAATGTCAT
GATAATAATGGTTTCTTAGACGTCAGGTGGCACTTTTCGGGGAAATGTGGAGATGGGGGCGTCGAACATC
TTGTCGGCAGCGCCCTCGAACGTGTCTTCCATCCTGCCTTCGAATCTCGAAAGAAAGCCCATTGCATCTC
CTTTAATGGTGCGTGGCTCGAACCTCGGCGGATGCCGGGTTCGCGCACGGGAGGCAACGCCGCGCTGGCG
TGTTCCGCGCGATCGCGTGCCCAAACGCAACCAGGTTACTTCGTGTGTCCCTGCATATGACTATGCAATG
TTCCATCTTGCCATAAACCCCCTGCCCGCGCCCCATCCTTTACGCAATCGTCATTATTGTGAAGCGGGGC
TTGCGCGAGGGCGTGGACGATAGGGAAGCGGGATCTGCGAGGGTGCGGACGATTGGGAAGCAGGGGTTAC
GCCGGAGTGCGGGTGGCTGAGAGGCGGGGTTTGCGCGAAGGCGTGGACGATTGGGAAGCAGGGCTACGCG
AGGTTGCTGACGAATTTGCGCGCTCGTTGCGCCGTGGTGCGAGCTTGCGTTTCTCCCTCGTAGTCGCGCG
TCGACGGTCGGTTGCGTACCCAAAGCGGAAATACGACCCGTATTTGTAAGTTTTTCGACTTCGTGGCACG
CGCGGCAATCGTTTTCCCTGGTCGAGGTGTTCGCCGATTTGTCACGGTAGTGCGTGCGCTTTTGAGATGC
GGAGAAAAGCCTGGTCAGAACATCTCATGAATAAGAGGCGTTGCCACAAGGTCGAAAAATTTGCAGAAGC
GCCCTCGAAAACCGTTTCTTGCTCGCGTTGACGGCGTAGCTGCAAGGGATGTCGTGCGGTTGTGCGAGCG
CGAAGGCGCCTGGCGTTTCAGCGGGAGCTGGGGTGAGGCAAACCTTGCGTCGCGAACTGCACGACGGCGA
AGGGGAACGCCGTGCAACCGCGCGAGCGTGTCGAGATCGTGCGAACGCGCCTGCGGATCGACGACCAGGT
TTGTGCACGGAACGCGGGATTTGCGAGCGGTCGCGGAGGCCGCGCGCTGCAATCGGCGAGGGGCAAGCTC
GTCATACCGTGCAGAGGTTGTTTTTTCTAGCGAGGTGAGCGAGTCGATCAGGGTTTTGCGCTCGATGCGC
AAACGTTTGATCTGGGGTAATAGAAAAATAATCCTCTGAGGATGATGTTCGGAAGGGCGCCCGTCTGCTT
TCGAGGGCGTGCTGAGGCGTCGCGGTGCTGCATCGGGCCGGCTTGTGAAGAATAACGGGGCGCTTGCCGA
GCCGGAACGGGAGGTGTGCGGGGGCCCGGCTGGTCGTCCGAACCCCCGCGCGGCGGATTACGCCACCGTG
AACACCACGCTGTCGAAGCGCTCGAGCGGCGTGCTCTCGCCCTCGGTGCCGCTTCCGTCGAACGCGGTGT
GCGTGCCCGGCTTCTGGCTGTCGGCCTTGTGCACCGTGCACGTGTACTGCTTGCCGGACAGCTCGTCCGC
CAAGCTGGAGACGCTGTAGTCGTGAATGGCCGCAAGGCCGTTCTGACTGTTGCTGGAAACCACGCTCTCG
TCCAGGCAAGCAGCGGCGGTGCTGCCTTCGGGAACGATGATGAGCGAGGTCTTCACGCCTCCGCCCTGAG
CGGTTTCGTCCACCGTGCACGTGACCTCGATGACGCCCTTGCTGGTTGCAGCAACGTTCTCTTCGCCGTG
GACGTAGTAGAACGCATAGGCAGGAACCGCGATCGAGGCGCACAGGCAGCTCAGAACCGCAACGGCAAGA
ATCTTCTTGCCCCAAGCTACGTTGGCCATTGGAGCTTCCTTTCCTAAGAAGCCCCGCTTCTCGCAACGCG
CCCCGATTATAGGGAGCCGGCGAAGCGCGCGTCAAGGTGATTTCGCGGCCCCGGCGTATGATGCGCGCGA
ATCCCTGCGTAATTACGCCTTGTAGGATGATGAGCCGTCGCGCGCAGCCCCTATACTCGAACGCAGCGAA
GAGAGAAGAAGGAGGAATGATGCCTACCGTATCGTTTGACGACGTGCTGGGCTTAGACGACGAGTTCGAT
CCTCTGATGGCCGACGATCTGCTGTCAGACCAAGTTTACTCATATATACTTTAGATTGATTTAAAACTTC
ATTTTTAATTTAAAAGGATCTAGGTGAAGATCCTTTTTGATAATCTCATGACCAAAATCCCTTAACGTGA
GTTTTCGTTCCACTGAGCGTCAGACCCCGTAGAAAAGATCAAAGGATCTTCTTGAGATCCTTTTTTTCTG
CGCGTAATCTGCTGCTTGCAAACAAAAAAACCACCGCTACCAGCGGTGGTTTGTTTGCCGGATCAAGAGC
TACCAACTCTTTTTCCGAAGGTAACTGGCTTCAGCAGAGCGCAGATACCAAATACTGTCCTTCTAGTGTA
GCCGTAGTTAGGCCACCACTTCAAGAACTCTGTAGCACCGCCTACATACCTCGCTCTGCTAATCCTGTTA
CCAGTGGCTGCTGCCAGTGGCGATAAGTCGTGTCTTACCGGGTTGGACTCAAGACGATAGTTACCGGATA
AGGCGCAGCGGTCGGGCTGAACGGGGGGTTCGTGCACACAGCCCAGCTTGGAGCGAACGACCTACACCGA
ACTGAGATACCTACAGCGTGAGCTATGAGAAAGCGCCACGCTTCCCGAAGGGAGAAAGGCGGACAGGTAT
CCGGTAAGCGGCAGGGTCGGAACAGGAGAGCGCACGAGGGAGCTTCCAGGGGGAAACGCCTGGTATCTTT
ATAGTCCTGTCGGGTTTCGCCACCTCTGACTTGAGCGTCGATTTTTGTGATGCTCGTCAGGGGGGCGGAG
CCTATGGAAAAACGCCAGCAACGCGGCCCGAGATGCGCCGCGTGCGGCTGCTGGAGATGGCGGACGCGAT
GGATATGTTCTGCCAAGGGTTGGTTTGCGCATTCACAGTTCTCCGCAAGAATTGATTGGCTCCAATTCTT
GGAGTGGTGAATCCGTTAGCGAGGTGCCGCCGGCATGAGCTCCTCTAGTAGAGAGCGTTCACCGACAAAC
AACAGATAAAACGAAAGGCCCAGTCTTTCGACTGAGCCTTTCGTTTTATTTGAAAAAGAAAAGCCCCAGC
AAGCTTGGCGGCAGCAGGGGCATTC
Features (pLannotate 1.2.2; 9 found; start..end, strand, type, name):
   2699..2914    +  CDS            satA (fragment): STA_BACSU - Also known as yyaR. Experimental evidence at protein level: Swiss-Prot protein existence level 1. Involved in resistance to streptothricin, a broad-spectrum antibiotic produced by streptomycetes. Detoxifies streptothricin via acetylation of the beta amino group of the first beta-lysyl moiety of streptothricin. From Bacillus subtilis (strain 168).
   3010..3804    +  CDS            KanR: aminoglycoside phosphotransferase; aphA-3; confers resistance to kanamycin
   3927..3954    -  terminator     T7Te terminator: phage T7 early transcription terminator
   4087..4114    -  protein_bind   CuO: CymR-binding P2 operator sequence from the p-cmt operon of Pseudomonas putida (Mullick et al., 2006) CymR
   4129..4156    -  protein_bind   CuO: CymR-binding P2 operator sequence from the p-cmt operon of Pseudomonas putida (Mullick et al., 2006) CymR
   4494..5105    +  CDS            CymR: cumate repressor (Mullick et al., 2006); cymR from Pseudomonas putida
   5108..5127    -  misc_feature   BioBrick prefix: BioBrick prefix for parts that start with "ATG"
   7542..8130    +  rep_origin     ori: high-copy-number ColE1/pMB1/pBR322/pUC origin of replication
   8311..8382    -  terminator     rrnB T1 terminator: transcription terminator T1 from the E. coli rrnB gene
