[The description below was written by a language model from this plasmid's Addgene catalogue record and pLannotate feature annotations shown in this document.]
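Description:
pXD71Cas10.6RT4-Pct5.1-crRNA(hcdR)-RT(ΔhcdR) is an 8.4 kb E. coli–Eggerthella lenta shuttle plasmid built on the pXD69m2 backbone and classed as a bacterial expression/CRISPR vector. In E. coli it replicates from a high-copy ColE1/pUC-type origin and is selected with kanamycin through an aphA-3 aminoglycoside phosphotransferase gene. A short fragment resembling the streptothricin acetyltransferase gene satA lies just upstream of this marker and is probably a remnant carried along with the resistance cassette. The replicon that supports maintenance in E. lenta is not identified in the automated annotation. Several kilobases of the sequence carry no annotation at all, so that replicon, the repair template and the crRNA element presumably lie in these regions.

The functional payload is a cumate-controlled genome-editing cassette. The plasmid encodes CymR, the cumate repressor from Pseudomonas putida F1. Upstream of cymR, on the opposite strand, sit two tandem CuO operator sites followed by a T7Te terminator. This layout is consistent with the Pct5.1 promoter described in the record, which CymR represses until cumate is added. That promoter drives a crRNA bearing a spacer directed against the E. lenta hcdR gene. The plasmid also supplies a homologous repair template that specifies the hcdR deletion. No Cas nuclease gene is annotated or listed. The "Cas10" in the name hints at a type III CRISPR system, but the record does not say where the Cas proteins come from. An rrnB T1 terminator provides additional transcriptional insulation.

According to the record, the construct is used to delete hcdR in E. lenta. Inducible crRNA targeting would be expected to select against unedited cells, favouring those that have recombined with the repair template.
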