Addgene plasmid #191646: pXD71Cas10.6RT4-Pct5.1-crRNA(hcdR)-RT(ΔhcdR)
Purpose: E. coli - Eggerthella lenta shuttle plasmid (KanR), cumate-inducible promoter Pct5.1-crRNA(hcdR-targeting spacer) hcdR-deleting repair template, used for hcdR deletion
Depositing lab: Emily Balskus. Depositing organization: Harvard University. Publication: Genetic manipulation of the human gut bacterium Eggerthella lenta reveals a widespread family of transcriptional regulators. Dong X, Guthrie BGH, Alexander M, Noecker C, Ramirez L, Glasser NR, Turnbaugh PJ, Balskus EP. Nat Commun. 2022 Dec 9;13(1):7624. doi: 10.1038/s41467-022-33576-3. PubMed 36494336.
Backbone
  Vector backbone: pXD69m2
  Vector type: Bacterial Expression, CRISPR
Growth in bacteria
  Bacterial resistance: Kanamycin, 50 μg/mL
  Growth temperature: 37°C
  Growth strain: DH5alpha
  Copy number: High Copy
Gene/Insert
  Gene/Insert name: CymR
  Species: Pseudomonas putida F1
  GenBank ID: AAB62296.1
Terms and licenses: Academic/Nonprofit Terms; Industry Terms: Not Available to Industry
How to cite: pXD71Cas10.6RT4-Pct5.1-crRNA(hcdR)-RT(ΔhcdR) was a gift from Emily Balskus (Addgene plasmid # 191646 ; http://n2t.net/addgene:191646 ; RRID:Addgene_191646)
